Addgene plasmid #46857: pX68
Purpose: OP Hupki-puro2A-A138V plasmid to indroduce mutant p53 to PLF ESC or MEFs by IMCE
Depositing lab: Monica Hollstein. Depositing organization: Deutsches Krebsforschungszentrum (DKFZ). Publication: Rapid derivation of genetically related mutants from embryonic cells harboring a recombinase-specific Trp53 platform. Wei QX, Odell AF, van der Hoeven F, Hollstein M. Cell Cycle. 2011 Apr 15;10(8):1261-70. Epub 2011 Apr 15. 10.4161/cc.10.8.15303 PubMed 21445009.
Backbone
  Vector backbone: pX1
  Backbone size w/o insert (bp): 2977
  Total vector size (bp): 7609
  Vector type: Mammalian Expression
  Selectable markers: Puromycin
Growth in bacteria
  Bacterial resistance: Ampicillin, 100 μg/mL
  Growth temperature: 37°C
  Growth strain: DH5alpha
  Copy number: High Copy
Gene/Insert
  Gene/Insert name: attB-Puro-2A and Hupki p53 A138V
  Species: H. sapiens (human), M. musculus (mouse)
  Insert size (bp): 4632
  Mutation: p53 A138V
  Entrez Gene: TP53 (a.k.a. BCC7, BMFS5, LFS1, P53, TRP53)
  Cloning method: Restriction Enzyme; 5′ cloning site SacI (unknown if destroyed); 3′ cloning site KpnI (unknown if destroyed)
  Sequencing primers: 5′ T3; 3′ T7
Terms and licenses: Academic/Nonprofit Terms; Industry Terms: Not Available to Industry
How to cite: pX68 was a gift from Monica Hollstein (Addgene plasmid # 46857 ; http://n2t.net/addgene:46857 ; RRID:Addgene_46857)
