[The description below was written by a language model from this plasmid's Addgene catalogue record and pLannotate feature annotations shown in this document.]
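Description:
pX68 is a high-copy exchange plasmid built on the pX1 backbone, which by its features is a pBluescript-type cloning vector: a ColE1/pUC origin, an f1 origin, ampicillin resistance under the bla promoter, lacZα/lac promoter remnants, and flanking T7 and T3 promoters. It is catalogued as a mammalian expression vector with puromycin selection. Its stated purpose, however, is to deliver a mutant p53 allele into PLF embryonic stem cells or mouse embryonic fibroblasts by integrase-mediated cassette exchange, and these cells carry a recombinase-specific Trp53 platform.

The roughly 4.6 kb insert, cloned between SacI and KpnI, is bracketed by two φC31 integrase attB sites. With integrase supplied, these sites are expected to recombine with matching sites at the platform locus, so that the intervening segment is swapped into the genome rather than expressed from the plasmid. Between the attB sites lies a puromycin N-acetyltransferase coding sequence joined by a 2A element, according to the insert name, to Hupki (human p53 knock-in) p53 sequence carrying the A138V substitution. The feature table shows a short mouse Trp53 match followed by several separate human p53 coding fragments with gaps between them. This pattern suggests a genomic, exon–intron arrangement of chimeric mouse/human sequence rather than a cDNA. Scattered hits to C16orf89, C9orf85 and a yeast TRP1 promoter fragment fall in those gaps and are probably spurious matches.

No mammalian promoter is annotated or recorded upstream of PuroR. This fits a design in which puromycin resistance and mutant p53 depend on the endogenous locus after correct exchange, though the record does not say so. The sequenced record (7,590 nt) is slightly shorter than the listed total size.
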