Features (pLannotate 1.2.2; 23 found; start..end, strand, type, name):
     33..461     -  rep_origin     f1 ori (sequence partly withheld): f1 bacteriophage origin of replication; arrow indicates direction of (+) strand synthesis
    466..623     -  CDS            lacZα (fragment): LacZα fragment of β-galactosidase; lacZ fragment
    626..644     +  promoter       T7 promoter: promoter for bacteriophage T7 RNA polymerase
    672..705     +  protein_bind   attB: minimal attB site for the φC31 integrase (Groth et al., 2000) phage φC31 integrase
   1118..1711    +  CDS            PuroR: puromycin N-acetyltransferase; pac from Streptomyces alboniger; confers resistance to puromycin
   1826..1909    +  CDS            Tp53 (fragment): P53_MOUSE - Also known as P53, Trp53. Experimental evidence at protein level: Swiss-Prot protein existence level 1. Acts as a tumor suppressor in many tumor types; induces growth arrest or apoptosis depending on the physiological circumstances and cell type. Involved in cell cycle regulation as a trans-activator that acts to negatively regulate cell division by controlling a set of genes required for this process. One of the activated genes is an inhibitor of cyclin-dependent kinases. Apoptosis induction seems to be mediated either by stimulation of BAX and FAS antigen expression, or by repres
   2294..2573    +  CDS            p53 (fragment): human tumor suppressor protein that is often mutated in cancers; Homo sapiens TP53; responds to cellular stresses to regulate the expression of target genes
   2904..3140    -  CDS            C16orf89 (fragment): CP089_HUMAN - Experimental evidence at protein level: Swiss-Prot protein existence level 1. From Homo sapiens (Human).
   3166..3182    -  promoter       TRP1 promoter (fragment): S. cerevisiae TRP1
   3330..3710    +  CDS            Tp53 (fragment): P53_RAT - Also known as P53. Experimental evidence at protein level: Swiss-Prot protein existence level 1. Acts as a tumor suppressor in many tumor types; induces growth arrest or apoptosis depending on the physiological circumstances and cell type. Involved in cell cycle regulation as a trans-activator that acts to negatively regulate cell division by controlling a set of genes required for this process. One of the activated genes is an inhibitor of cyclin-dependent kinases. Apoptosis induction seems to be mediated either by stimulation of BAX and FAS antigen expression, or by repression of B
   3975..4190    -  CDS            C9orf85 (fragment): CI085_HUMAN - Experimental evidence at protein level: Swiss-Prot protein existence level 1. From Homo sapiens (Human).
   4277..4388    +  CDS            p53 (fragment): human tumor suppressor protein that is often mutated in cancers; Homo sapiens TP53; responds to cellular stresses to regulate the expression of target genes
   4730..4868    +  CDS            p53 (fragment): human tumor suppressor protein that is often mutated in cancers; Homo sapiens TP53; responds to cellular stresses to regulate the expression of target genes
   4959..5034    +  CDS            p53 (fragment): human tumor suppressor protein that is often mutated in cancers; Homo sapiens TP53; responds to cellular stresses to regulate the expression of target genes
   5129..5198    +  protein_bind   attB: attB site for the φC31 integrase (Groth et al., 2000) phage φC31 integrase
   5405..5423    -  promoter       T3 promoter: promoter for bacteriophage T3 RNA polymerase
   5468..5484    -  protein_bind   lac operator: The lac repressor binds to the lac operator to inhibit transcription in E. coli. This inhibition can be relieved by adding lactose or isopropyl-β-D-thiogalactopyranoside (IPTG). lac repressor encoded by lacI
   5492..5522    -  promoter       lac promoter: promoter for the E. coli lac operon
   5537..5558    -  protein_bind   CAP binding site: CAP binding activates transcription in the presence of cAMP. E. coli catabolite activator protein
   5571..5663    -  CDS            lacI (fragment): lac repressor; lacI; The lac repressor binds to the lac operator to inhibit transcription in E. coli. This inhibition can be relieved by adding lactose or isopropyl-β-D-thiogalactopyranoside (IPTG).
   5846..6434    -  rep_origin     ori: high-copy-number ColE1/pMB1/pBR322/pUC origin of replication
   6605..7465    -  CDS            AmpR: β-lactamase; bla; confers resistance to ampicillin, carbenicillin, and related antibiotics
   7466..7570    -  promoter       AmpR promoter: bla
>Addgene plasmid #46857 | pX68 | depositor full sequence | sequence record 69389 | pX68
CACCTAAATTGTAAGCGTTAATATTTTGTTAAAATTCGCGTTAAATTTTTGTTAAATCAGCTCATTTTTT
AACCAATAGGCCGAAATCGGCAAAATCCCTTATAAATCAAAAGAATAGACCGAGATAGGGT
[37 nt withheld, positions 132-168]
AAAGAACGTGGACTCCAACGTCAAAGG
[49 nt withheld, positions 196-244]
T
[91 nt withheld, positions 246-336]
G
[124 nt withheld, positions 338-461]
CCCATTCGCCATTCAGGCTGCGCAACTGTTGGGAAGGGCGATCGGTGCGGGCCTCTTCGCTATTACGCCA
GCTGGCGAAAGGGGGATGTGCTGCAAGGCGATTAAGTTGGGTAACGCCAGGGTTTTCCCAGTCACGACGT
TGTAAAACGACGGCCAGTGAATTGTAATACGACTCACTATAGGGCGAATTGGGTACCTAGCCGCGGGCGG
GTGCCAGGGCGTGCCCTTGGGCTCCCCGGGCGCGTACTCCACCTCACCCATCTGAAGCTTCCGACTTCTT
GGATACTTGTAACTTTGCGCTTTCCCACCCTCGCATAAGTTTCCTGAAATAATGACTCTGAAACTCAAAA
TATATTTACAAACACCTCGGCTGTAGCTTTGGTTTGTTCTCTGACTTGCTTATAACTTAATATCCCTCTT
ATTCTAACCTAAGTTCTGCCACGTGGTTGGTTACCTCTGCTCAGCCCCCGGCTTCTGTCCTCCATGTTCC
TGGGGGAATCCCTACACTTTCAGAATTTAATTTCCCTACTGGATGTCCCACCTTCTTTTTATTCTACCCT
TTCCTATAAGCCATAGGGGTTTGTTTGTTTGTATGTTTTTTAATTGACAAGTTATGCATCCATACAGTAC
ACAATCTCTTCTCTCTACAGATGGGCACCGAGTACAAGCCCACGGTGCGCCTCGCCACCCGCGACGACGT
CCCCCGGGCCGTACGCACCCTCGCCGCCGCGTTCGCCGACTACCCCGCCACGCGCCACACCGTCGACCCG
GACCGCCACATCGAGCGGGTCACCGAGCTGCAAGAACTCTTCCTCACGCGCGTCGGGCTCGACATCGGCA
AGGTGTGGGTCGCGGACGACGGCGCCGCGGTGGCGGTCTGGACCACGCCGGAGAGCGTCGAAGCGGGGGC
GGTGTTCGCCGAGATCGGCCCGCGCATGGCCGAGTTGAGCGGTTCCCGGCTGGCCGCGCAGCAACAGATG
GAAGGCCTCCTGGCGCCGCACCGGCCCAAGGAGCCCGCGTGGTTCCTGGCCACCGTCGGCGTCTCGCCCG
ACCACCAGGGCAAGGGTCTGGGCAGCGCCGTCGTGCTCCCCGGAGTGGAGGCGGCCGAGCGCGCCGGGGT
GCCCGCCTTCCTGGAGACCTCCGCGCCCCGCAACCTCCCCTTCTACGAGCGGCTCGGCTTCACCGTCACC
GCCGACGTCGAGGTGCCCGAAGGACCGCGCACCTGGTGCATGACCCGCAAGCCCGGTGCCGGGAGCGGCG
GTGGCTCTGGTGGCGGTTCAATGGTGAGGCTGCTCGAGGGCAGAGGAAGTCTTCTAACATGCGGTGACGT
GGAGGAGAATCCCGGCCCTGCACCGGGAGCCACCATGACTGCCATGGAGGAGTCACAGTCGGATATCAGC
CTCGAGCTCCCTCTGAGCCAGGAGACATTTTCAGGCTTATGGAAACTGTGAGTGGATCTTTTTGGGGCCC
TTAAGATACATCCCGCCATACCTGTATCCTCCCCTTGCCTGAGAGAAACAAAAACAGTAGTGTTCAAACA
TGGTATGGTGTTGGGTGTCTGTAAATCCTGCGGGGCGGGGTGGCGGGGGGGGGGGACTGCAGGGTCTCAG
AAGTTTGAGGTCATCATTGACTACATAGCAAGTTGGAGGCCAGCCTGGGATAAGTGAGATTCTGTCTTCA
AAAAATGGAAGGAAATCAGGAACTAACTCTCTGCTCTTGTTTTCCAGACTTCCTCCAGAAGATATCCTGG
TAAGGCCCAGAGCAGAAAGGGACTTGGGCTTTGGTGGATCCTGAGGACCTGGTCCTCTGACTGCTCTTTT
CACCCATCTACAGTCCCCCTTGCCGTCCCAAGCAATGGATGATTTGATGCTGTCCCCGGACGATATTGAA
CAATGGTTCACTGAAGACCCAGGTCCAGATGAAGCTCCCAGAATGCCAGAGGCTGCTCCCCCCGTGGCCC
CTGCACCAGCAGCTCCTACACCGGCGGCCCCTGCACCAGCCCCCTCCTGGCCCCTGTCATCTTCTGTCCC
TTCCCAGAAAACCTACCAGGGCAGCTACGGTTTCCGTCTGGGCTTCTTGCATTCTGGGACAGCCAAGTCT
GTGACTTGCACGGTCAGTTGCCCTGAGGGGCTGGCTTCCATGAGACTTCAATGCCTGGCCGTATCCCCCT
GCATTTCTTTTGTTTGGAACTTTGGGATTCCTCTTCACCCTTTGGCTTCCTGTCAGTGTTTTTTTATAGT
TTACCCACTTAATGTGTGATCTCTGACTCCTGTCCCAAAGTTGAATATTCCCCCCTTGAATTTGGGCTTT
TATCCATCCCATCACACCCTCAGCATCTCTCCTGGGGATGCAGAACTTTTCTTTTTCTTCATCCACGTGT
ATTCCTTGGCTTTTGAAAATAAGCTCCTGACCAGGCTTGGTGGCTCACACCTGCAATCCCAGCACTCTCA
AAGAGGCCAAGGCAGGCAGATCACCTGAGCCCAGGAGTTCAAGACCAGCCTGGGTAACATGATGAAACCT
CGTCTCTACAAAAAAATACAAAAAATTAGCCAGGCATGGTGGTGCACACCTATAGTCCCAGCCACTCAGG
AGGCTGAGGTGGGAAGATCACTTGAGGCCAGGAGATGGAGGCTGCAGTGAGCTGTGATCACACCACTGTG
CTCCAGCCTGAGTGACAGAGCAAGACCCTATCTCAAAAAAAAAAAAAAAAAGAAAAGCTCCTGAGGTGTA
GACGCCAACTCTCTCTAGCTCGCTAGTGGGTTGCAGGAGGTGCTTACACATGTTTGTTTCTTTGCTGCCG
TCTTCCAGTTGCTTTATCTGTTCACTTGTGCCCTGACTTTCAACTCTGTCTCCTTCCTCTTCCTACAGTA
CTCCCCTGCCCTCAACAAGATGTTTTGCCAACTGGTCAAGACCTGCCCTGTGCAGCTGTGGGTTGATTCC
ACACCCCCGCCCGGCACCCGCGTCCGCGCCATGGCCATCTACAAGCAGTCACAGCACATGACGGAGGTTG
TGAGGCGCTGCCCCCACCATGAGCGCTGCTCAGATAGCGATGGTGAGCAGCTGGGGCTGGAGAGACGACA
GGGCTGGTTGCCCAGGGTCCCCAGGCCTCTGATTCCTCACTGATTGCTCTTAGGTCTGGCCCCTCCTCAG
CATCTTATCCGAGTGGAAGGAAATTTGCGTGTGGAGTATTTGGATGACAGAAACACTTTTCGACATAGTG
TGGTGGTGCCCTATGAGCCGCCTGAGGTCTGGTTTGCAACTGGGGTCTCTGGGAGGAGGGGTTAAGGGTG
GTTGTCAGTGGCCCTCCAGGTGAGCAGTAGGGGGGCTTTCTCCTGCTGCTTATTTGACCTCCCCTCCCTA
TAACCCCATGAGATGTGCAAAGTAAATGGGTTTAACTATTGCACAGTTGAAAAAACTGAAGCTTACAGAG
GCTAAGGGCCTCCCCTGCTTGGCTGGGCGCAGTGGCTCATGCCTGTAATCCCAGCACTTTGGGAGGCCAA
GGCAGGCGGATCACGAGGTTGGGAGATCGAGACCATCCTGGCTAACGGTGAAACCCCGTCTCTACTGAAA
AATACAAAAAAAAATTAGCCGGGCGTGGTGCTGGGCACCTGTAGTCCCAGCTACTCGGGAGGCTGAGGAA
GGAGAATGGCGTGAACCTGGGCGGTGGAGCTTGCAGTGAGCTGAGATCACGCCACTGCACTCCAGCCTGG
GCGACAGAGCGAGATTCCATCTCAAAAAAAAAAAAAAGGCCTCCCCTGCTTGCCACAGGTCTCCCCAAGG
CGCACTGGCCTCATCTTGGGCCTGTGTTATCTCCTAGGTTGGCTCTGACTGTACCACCATCCACTACAAC
TACATGTGTAACAGTTCCTGCATGGGCGGCATGAACCGGAGGCCCATCCTCACCATCATCACACTGGAAG
ACTCCAGGTCAGGAGCCACTTGCCACCCTGCACACTGGCCTGCTGTGCCCCAGCCTCTGCTTGCCTCTGA
CCCCTGGGCCCACCTCTTACCGATTTCTTCCATACTACTACCCATCCACCTCTCATCACATCCCCGGCGG
GGAATCTCCTTACTGCTCCCACTCAGTTTTCTTTTCTCTGGCTTTGGGACCTCTTAACCTGTGGCTTCTC
CTCCACCTACCTGGAGCTGGAGCTTAGGCTCCAGAAAGGACAAGGGTGGTTGGGAGTAGATGGAGTCTGG
TTTTTTAAATGGGACAGGTAGGACCTGATTTCCTTACTGCCTCTTGCTTCTCTTTTCCTATCCTGAGTAG
TGGTAATCTACTGGGACGGAACAGCTTTGAGGTGCGTGTTTGTGCCTGTCCTGGGAGAGACCGGCGCACA
GAGGAAGAGAATCTCCGCAAGAAAGGGGAGCCTCACCACGAGCTGCCCCCAGGGAGCACTAAGCGAGGTA
AGCAAGCAGGACAAGAAGCGGTGGAGGAGGCCAAGGGTGCAGTTATGCCTCAGATTCACTTTTATCACCT
TTCCTTGCCTCTTTCCTAGCACTGCCCAACAACACCAGCTCCTCTCCCCAGCCAAAGAAGAAACCACTGG
ATGGAGAATATTTCACCCTTCAGGTACTAAGTCTTGGGACCTCTTATCAAGTGGAAAGTTTCCAGTCTAA
CACTCAAAATGCCGTGCGGCCGCACTAGAGACGATGTAGGTCACGGTCTCGAAGCCGCGGTGCGGGTGCC
AGGGCGTGCCCTTGGGCTCCCCGGGCGCGTACTCCACCTCACCCATCTGGTCCATCATGATGAACGGGTC
GAGGTGGCGGTAGTTGATCCCGGCGAACGCGCGGCGCACCGGGAAGCCCTCGCCCTCGAAACCGCTGGGC
GCGGTGGTCACGGTGAGCACGGGACGTGCGACGGCGTCGGCGGGTGCGGATACGCGGGGCAGCGTCAGCG
GGTTCTCGACGGTCACGGCGGGCATGAGCTCCAGCTTTTGTTCCCTTTAGTGAGGGTTAATTTCGAGCTT
GGCGTAATCATGGTCATAGCTGTTTCCTGTGTGAAATTGTTATCCGCTCACAATTCCACACAACATACGA
GCCGGAAGCATAAAGTGTAAAGCCTGGGGTGCCTAATGAGTGAGCTAACTCACATTAATTGCGTTGCGCT
CACTGCCCGCTTTCCAGTCGGGAAACCTGTCGTGCCAGCTGCATTAATGAATCGGCCAACGCGCGGGGAG
AGGCGGTTTGCGTATTGGGCGCTCTTCCGCTTCCTCGCTCACTGACTCGCTGCGCTCGGTCGTTCGGCTG
CGGCGAGCGGTATCAGCTCACTCAAAGGCGGTAATACGGTTATCCACAGAATCAGGGGATAACGCAGGAA
AGAACATGTGAGCAAAAGGCCAGCAAAAGGCCAGGAACCGTAAAAAGGCCGCGTTGCTGGCGTTTTTCCA
TAGGCTCCGCCCCCCTGACGAGCATCACAAAAATCGACGCTCAAGTCAGAGGTGGCGAAACCCGACAGGA
CTATAAAGATACCAGGCGTTTCCCCCTGGAAGCTCCCTCGTGCGCTCTCCTGTTCCGACCCTGCCGCTTA
CCGGATACCTGTCCGCCTTTCTCCCTTCGGGAAGCGTGGCGCTTTCTCATAGCTCACGCTGTAGGTATCT
CAGTTCGGTGTAGGTCGTTCGCTCCAAGCTGGGCTGTGTGCACGAACCCCCCGTTCAGCCCGACCGCTGC
GCCTTATCCGGTAACTATCGTCTTGAGTCCAACCCGGTAAGACACGACTTATCGCCACTGGCAGCAGCCA
CTGGTAACAGGATTAGCAGAGCGAGGTATGTAGGCGGTGCTACAGAGTTCTTGAAGTGGTGGCCTAACTA
CGGCTACACTAGAAGGACAGTATTTGGTATCTGCGCTCTGCTGAAGCCAGTTACCTTCGGAAAAAGAGTT
GGTAGCTCTTGATCCGGCAAACAAACCACCGCTGGTAGCGGTGGTTTTTTTGTTTGCAAGCAGCAGATTA
CGCGCAGAAAAAAAGGATCTCAAGAAGATCCTTTGATCTTTTCTACGGGGTCTGACGCTCAGTGGAACGA
AAACTCACGTTAAGGGATTTTGGTCATGAGATTATCAAAAAGGATCTTCACCTAGATCCTTTTAAATTAA
AAATGAAGTTTTAAATCAATCTAAAGTATATATGAGTAAACTTGGTCTGACAGTTACCAATGCTTAATCA
GTGAGGCACCTATCTCAGCGATCTGTCTATTTCGTTCATCCATAGTTGCCTGACTCCCCGTCGTGTAGAT
AACTACGATACGGGAGGGCTTACCATCTGGCCCCAGTGCTGCAATGATACCGCGAGACCCACGCTCACCG
GCTCCAGATTTATCAGCAATAAACCAGCCAGCCGGAAGGGCCGAGCGCAGAAGTGGTCCTGCAACTTTAT
CCGCCTCCATCCAGTCTATTAATTGTTGCCGGGAAGCTAGAGTAAGTAGTTCGCCAGTTAATAGTTTGCG
CAACGTTGTTGCCATTGCTACAGGCATCGTGGTGTCACGCTCGTCGTTTGGTATGGCTTCATTCAGCTCC
GGTTCCCAACGATCAAGGCGAGTTACATGATCCCCCATGTTGTGCAAAAAAGCGGTTAGCTCCTTCGGTC
CTCCGATCGTTGTCAGAAGTAAGTTGGCCGCAGTGTTATCACTCATGGTTATGGCAGCACTGCATAATTC
TCTTACTGTCATGCCATCCGTAAGATGCTTTTCTGTGACTGGTGAGTACTCAACCAAGTCATTCTGAGAA
TAGTGTATGCGGCGACCGAGTTGCTCTTGCCCGGCGTCAATACGGGATAATACCGCGCCACATAGCAGAA
CTTTAAAAGTGCTCATCATTGGAAAACGTTCTTCGGGGCGAAAACTCTCAAGGATCTTACCGCTGTTGAG
ATCCAGTTCGATGTAACCCACTCGTGCACCCAACTGATCTTCAGCATCTTTTACTTTCACCAGCGTTTCT
GGGTGAGCAAAAACAGGAAGGCAAAATGCCGCAAAAAAGGGAATAAGGGCGACACGGAAATGTTGAATAC
TCATACTCTTCCTTTTTCAATATTATTGAAGCATTTATCAGGGTTATTGTCTCATGAGCGGATACATATT
TGAATGTATTTAGAAAAATAAACAAATAGGGGTTCCGCGCACATTTCCCCGAAAAGTGC
