>Addgene plasmid #46857 | pX68 | addgene partial sequence | sequence record 68507 | T7 5'-TAATACGACTCACTATAGGG-3'
CCAGGGCGTGCCCTTGGGCTCCCCGGGCGCGTACTCCACCTCACCCATCTGAAGCTTCCGACTTCTTGGA
TACTTGTAACTTTGCGCTTTCCCACCCTCGCATAAGTTTCCTGAAATAATGACTCTGAAACTCAAAATAT
ATTTACAAACACCTCGGCTGTAGCTTTGGTTTGTTCTCTGACTTGCTTATAACTTAATATCCCTCTTATT
CTAACCTAAGTTCTGCCACGTGGTTGGTTACCTCTGCTCAGCCCCCGGCTTCTGTCCTCCATGTTCCTGG
GGGAATCCCTACACTTTCAGAATTTAATTTCCCTACTGGATGTCCCACCTTCTTTTTATTCTACCCTTTC
CTATAAGCCATAGGGGTTTGTTTGTTTGTATGTTTTTTAATTGACAAGTTATGCATCCATACAGTACACA
ATCTCTTCTCTCTACAGATGGGCACCGAGTACAAGCCCACGGTGCGCCTCGCCACCCGCGACGACGTCCC
CCGGGCCGTACGCACCCTCGCCGCCGCGTTCGCCGACTACCCCGCCACGCGCCACACCGTCGACCCGGAC
CGCCACATCGAGCGGGTCACCGAGCTGCAAGAACTCTTCCTCACGCGCGTCGGGCTCGACATCGGCAAGG
TGTGGGTCGCGGACGACGGCGCCGCGGTGGCGGTCTGGACCACGCCGGAGAGCGTCGAAGCGGGGGCGGT
GTTCGCCGAGATCGGCCCGCGCATGGCCGAGTTGAGCGGTTCCCGGCTGGCCGCGCAGCAACAGATGGAA
GGCCTCCTGGCGCCGCACCGGCCCAAGGAGCCCGCGTGGTTCCTGGCCACCGTCGGCGTCTCGCCCGACC
ACCAGGGCAAGGGTCTGGGCAGCGCCGTCGTGCTCCCCGGAGTGGAGGCGGCCGAGCGCGCCGGGGTGCC
CGCCTTCCTGGAGACCTCCGCGCCCCGCAACCTCCC
