>Addgene plasmid #46857 | pX68 | addgene partial sequence | sequence record 68508 | Puro-F 5'-GCAACCTCCCTTCTACGAGC-3'
GTGCCCGAAGGACGCGCACCTGGTGCATGACCCGCAAGCCCGGTGCCGGGAGCGGCGGTGGCTCTGGTGG
CGGTTCAATGGTGAGGCTGCTCGAGGGCAGAGGAAGTCTTCTAACATGCGGTGACGTGGAGGAGAATCCC
GGCCCTGCACCGGGAGCCACCATGACTGCCATGGAGGAGTCACAGTCGGATATCAGCCTCGAGCTCCCTC
TGAGCCAGGAGACATTTTCAGGCTTATGGAAACTGTGAGTGGATCTTTTTGGGGCCCTTAAGATACATCC
CGCCATACCTGTATCCTCCCCTTGCCTGAGAGAAACAAAAACAGTAGTGTTCAAACATGGTATGGTGTTG
GGTGTCTGTAAATCCTGCGGGGCGGGGTGGCGGGGGGGGGGGACTGCAGGGTCTCAGAAGTTTGAGGTCA
TCATTGACTACATAGCAAGTTGGAGGCCAGCCTGGGATAAGTGAGATTCTGTCTTCAAAAAATGGAAGGA
AATCAGGAACTAACTCTCTGCTCTTGTTTTCCAGACTTCCTCCAGAAGATATCCTGGTAAGGCCCAGAAC
AGAAAGGGACTTGGGCTTTGGTGGATCCTGAGGACCTGGTCCTCTGACTGCTCTTTTCACCCATCTACAG
TCCCCCTTGCCGTCCCAAGCAATGGATGATTTGATGCTGTCCCCGGACGATATTGAACAATGGTTCACTG
AAGACCCAGGTCCAGATGAAGCTCCCAGAATGCCAGAGGCTGCTCCCCCCGTGGCCCCTGCACCAGCAGC
TCCTACACCGGCGGCCCCTGCACCAGCCCCCTCCTGGCCCCTGTCATCTTCTGTCCCTTCCCAGAAAACC
TACCAGGGCAGCTACGGTTTCCGTCTGG
