>Addgene plasmid #46857 | pX68 | addgene partial sequence | sequence record 68509 | T3 5'-GCAATTAACCCTCACTAAAGG-3'
ATCCCGCCGTGACCGTCGAGAACCCGCTGACGCTGCCCCGCGTATCCGCACCCGCCGACGCCGTCGCACG
TCCCGTGCTCACCGTGACCACCGCGCCCAGCGGTTTCGAGGGCGAGGGCTTCCCGGTGCGCCGCGCGTTC
GCCGGGATCAACTACCGCCACCTCGACCCGTTCATCATGATGGACCAGATGGGTGAGGTGGAGTACGCGC
CCGGGGAGCCCAAGGGCACGCCCTGGCACCCGCACCGCGGCTTCGAGACCGTGACCTACATCGTCTCTAG
TGCGGCCGCACGGCATTTTGAGTGTTAGACTGGAAACTTTCCACTTGATAAGAGGTCCCAAGACTTAGTA
CCTGAAGGGTGAAATATTCTCCATCCAGTGGTTTCTTCTTTGGCTGGGGAGAGGAGCTGGTGTTGTTGGG
CAGTGCTAGGAAAGAGGCAAGGAAAGGTGATAAAAGTGAATCTGAGGCATAACTGCACCCTTGGCCTCCT
CCACCGCTTCTTGTCCTGCTTGCTTACCTCGCTTAGTGCTCCCTGGGGGCAGCTCGTGGTGAGGCTCCCC
TTTCTTGCGGAGATTCTCTTCCTCTGTGCGCCGGTCTCTCCCAGGACAGGCACAAACACGCACCTCAAAG
CTGTTCCGTCCCAGTAGATTACCACTACTCAGGATAGGAAAAGAGAAGCAAGAGGCAGTAAGGAAATCAG
GTCCTACCTGTCCCATTTAAAAAACCAGACTCCATCTACTCCCAACCACCCTTGTCCTTTCTGGAGCCTA
AGCTCCAGCTCCAGGTAGGTGGAGGAGAAGCCACAGGTTAAGAGGTCCCAAAGCCAGAGAAAAGAAAACT
GAGTGGGAGCAGTAAGGAGATTCCC
