>Addgene plasmid #46857 | pX68 | addgene partial sequence | sequence record 68510 | hP53-R 5'-ctccgtcatgtgctgtgact-3'
CGGGTGCCGGGCGGGGGTGTGGAATCAACCCACAGCTGCACAGGGCAGGTCTTGACCAGTTGGCAAAACA
TCTTGTTGAGGGCAGGGGAGTACTGTAGGAAGAGGAAGGAGACAGAGTTGAAAGTCAGGGCACAAGTGAA
CAGATAAAGCAACTGGAAGACGGCAGCAAAGAAACAAACATGTGTAAGCACCTCCTGCAACCCACTAGCG
AGCTAGAGAGAGTTGGCGTCTACACCTCAGGAGCTTTTCTTTTTTTTTTTTTTTGAGATAGGGTCTTGCT
CTGTCACTCAGGCTGGAGCACAGTGGTGTGATCACAGCTCACTGCAGCCTCCATCTCCTGGCCTCAAGTG
ATCTTCCCACCTCAGCCTCCTGAGTGGCTGGGACTATAGGTGTGCACCACCATGCCTGGCTAATTTTTTG
TATTTTTTTGTAGAGACGAGGTTTCATCATGTTACCCAGGCTGGTCTTGAACTCCTGGGCTCAGGTGATC
TGCCTGCCTTGGCCTCTTTGAGAGTGCTGGGATTGCAGGTGTGAGCCACCAAGCCTGGTCAGGAGCTTAT
TTTCAAAAGCCAAGGAATACACGTGGATGAAGAAAAAGAAAAGTTCTGCATCCCCAGGAGAGATGCTGAG
GGTGTGATGGGATGGATAAAAGCCCAAATTCAAGGGGGGAATATTCAACTTTGGGACAGGAGTCAGAGAT
CACACATTAAGTGGGTAAACTATAAAAAAACACTGACAGGAAGCCAAAGGGTGAAGAGGAATCCCAAAGT
TCCAAACAAAAGAAATGCAGGGGGATACGGCCAGGCATTGAAGTCTCATGGAAGCCAGCCCCTCAGGGCA
ACTGACCGTGCAAGTCACAGACTTGGCTGTCCCAGAATGCAAGAAGCCCAGACGGAAACCGTAGCTGCCC
TGGTAG
